>Addgene plasmid #186023 | lentiCRISPR v2-sgDHODH-2 | addgene full sequence | sequence record 364863 | Addgene NGS Result
CAACACTCAACCCTATCTCGGTCTATTCTTTTGATTTATAAGGGATTTTGCCGATTTCGGCCTATTGGTT
AAAAAATGAGCTGATTTAACAAAAATTTAACGCGAATTAATTCTGTGGAATGTGTGTCAGTTAGGGTGTG
GAAAGTCCCCAGGCTCCCCAGCAGGCAGAAGTATGCAAAGCATGCATCTCAATTAGTCAGCAACCAGGTG
TGGAAAGTCCCCAGGCTCCCCAGCAGGCAGAAGTATGCAAAGCATGCATCTCAATTAGTCAGCAACCATA
GTCCCGCCCCTAACTCCGCCCATCCCGCCCCTAACTCCGCCCAGTTCCGCCCATTCTCCGCCCCATGGCT
GACTAATTTTTTTTATTTATGCAGAGGCCGAGGCCGCCTCTGCCTCTGAGCTATTCCAGAAGTAGTGAGG
AGGCTTTTTTGGAGGCCTAGGCTTTTGCAAAAAGCTCCCGGGAGCTTGTATATCCATTTTCGGATCTGAT
CAGCACGTGTTGACAATTAATCATCGGCATAGTATATCGGCATAGTATAATACGACAAGGTGAGGAACTA
AACCATGGCCAAGTTGACCAGTGCCGTTCCGGTGCTCACCGCGCGCGACGTCGCCGGAGCGGTCGAGTTC
TGGACCGACCGGCTCGGGTTCTCCCGGGACTTCGTGGAGGACGACTTCGCCGGTGTGGTCCGGGACGACG
TGACCCTGTTCATCAGCGCGGTCCAGGACCAGGTGGTGCCGGACAACACCCTGGCCTGGGTGTGGGTGCG
CGGCCTGGACGAGCTGTACGCCGAGTGGTCGGAGGTCGTGTCCACGAACTTCCGGGACGCCTCCGGGCCG
GCCATGACCGAGATCGGCGAGCAGCCGTGGGGGCGGGAGTTCGCCCTGCGCGACCCGGCCGGCAACTGCG
TGCACTTCGTGGCCGAGGAGCAGGACTGACACGTGCTACGAGATTTCGATTCCACCGCCGCCTTCTATGA
AAGGTTGGGCTTCGGAATCGTTTTCCGGGACGCCGGCTGGATGATCCTCCAGCGCGGGGATCTCATGCTG
GAGTTCTTCGCCCACCCCAACTTGTTTATTGCAGCTTATAATGGTTACAAATAAAGCAATAGCATCACAA
ATTTCACAAATAAAGCATTTTTTTCACTGCATTCTAGTTGTGGTTTGTCCAAACTCATCAATGTATCTTA
TCATGTCTGTATACCGTCGACCTCTAGCTAGAGCTTGGCGTAATCATGGTCATAGCTGTTTCCTGTGTGA
AATTGTTATCCGCTCACAATTCCACACAACATACGAGCCGGAAGCATAAAGTGTAAAGCCTGGGGTGCCT
AATGAGTGAGCTAACTCACATTAATTGCGTTGCGCTCACTGCCCGCTTTCCAGTCGGGAAACCTGTCGTG
CCAGCTGCATTAATGAATCGGCCAACGCGCGGGGAGAGGCGGTTTGCGTATTGGGCGCTCTTCCGCTTCC
TCGCTCACTGACTCGCTGCGCTCGGTCGTTCGGCTGCGGCGAGCGGTATCAGCTCACTCAAAGGCGGTAA
TACGGTTATCCACAGAATCAGGGGATAACGCAGGAAAGAACATGTGAGCAAAAGGCCAGCAAAAGGCCAG
GAACCGTAAAAAGGCCGCGTTGCTGGCGTTTTTCCATAGGCTCCGCCCCCCTGACGAGCATCACAAAAAT
CGACGCTCAAGTCAGAGGTGGCGAAACCCGACAGGACTATAAAGATACCAGGCGTTTCCCCCTGGAAGCT
CCCTCGTGCGCTCTCCTGTTCCGACCCTGCCGCTTACCGGATACCTGTCCGCCTTTCTCCCTTCGGGAAG
CGTGGCGCTTTCTCATAGCTCACGCTGTAGGTATCTCAGTTCGGTGTAGGTCGTTCGCTCCAAGCTGGGC
TGTGTGCACGAACCCCCCGTTCAGCCCGACCGCTGCGCCTTATCCGGTAACTATCGTCTTGAGTCCAACC
CGGTAAGACACGACTTATCGCCACTGGCAGCAGCCACTGGTAACAGGATTAGCAGAGCGAGGTATGTAGG
CGGTGCTACAGAGTTCTTGAAGTGGTGGCCTAACTACGGCTACACTAGAAGAACAGTATTTGGTATCTGC
GCTCTGCTGAAGCCAGTTACCTTCGGAAAAAGAGTTGGTAGCTCTTGATCCGGCAAACAAACCACCGCTG
GTAGCGGTGGTTTTTTTGTTTGCAAGCAGCAGATTACGCGCAGAAAAAAAGGATCTCAAGAAGATCCTTT
GATCTTTTCTACGGGGTCTGACGCTCAGTGGAACGAAAACTCACGTTAAGGGATTTTGGTCATGAGATTA
TCAAAAAGGATCTTCACCTAGATCCTTTTAAATTAAAAATGAAGTTTTAAATCAATCTAAAGTATATATG
AGTAAACTTGGTCTGACAGTTACCAATGCTTAATCAGTGAGGCACCTATCTCAGCGATCTGTCTATTTCG
TTCATCCATAGTTGCCTGACTCCCCGTCGTGTAGATAACTACGATACGGGAGGGCTTACCATCTGGCCCC
AGTGCTGCAATGATACCGCGAGACCCACGCTCACCGGCTCCAGATTTATCAGCAATAAACCAGCCAGCCG
GAAGGGCCGAGCGCAGAAGTGGTCCTGCAACTTTATCCGCCTCCATCCAGTCTATTAATTGTTGCCGGGA
AGCTAGAGTAAGTAGTTCGCCAGTTAATAGTTTGCGCAACGTTGTTGCCATTGCTACAGGCATCGTGGTG
TCACGCTCGTCGTTTGGTATGGCTTCATTCAGCTCCGGTTCCCAACGATCAAGGCGAGTTACATGATCCC
CCATGTTGTGCAAAAAAGCGGTTAGCTCCTTCGGTCCTCCGATCGTTGTCAGAAGTAAGTTGGCCGCAGT
GTTATCACTCATGGTTATGGCAGCACTGCATAATTCTCTTACTGTCATGCCATCCGTAAGATGCTTTTCT
GTGACTGGTGAGTACTCAACCAAGTCATTCTGAGAATAGTGTATGCGGCGACCGAGTTGCTCTTGCCCGG
CGTCAATACGGGATAATACCGCGCCACATAGCAGAACTTTAAAAGTGCTCATCATTGGAAAACGTTCTTC
GGGGCGAAAACTCTCAAGGATCTTACCGCTGTTGAGATCCAGTTCGATGTAACCCACTCGTGCACCCAAC
TGATCTTCAGCATCTTTTACTTTCACCAGCGTTTCTGGGTGAGCAAAAACAGGAAGGCAAAATGCCGCAA
AAAAGGGAATAAGGGCGACACGGAAATGTTGAATACTCATACTCTTCCTTTTTCAATATTATTGAAGCAT
TTATCAGGGTTATTGTCTCATGAGCGGATACATATTTGAATGTATTTAGAAAAATAAACAAATAGGGGTT
CCGCGCACATTTCCCCGAAAAGTGCCACCTGACGTCGACGGATCGGGAGATCTCCCGATCCCCTATGGTG
CACTCTCAGTACAATCTGCTCTGATGCCGCATAGTTAAGCCAGTATCTGCTCCCTGCTTGTGTGTTGGAG
GTCGCTGAGTAGTGCGCGAGCAAAATTTAAGCTACAACAAGGCAAGGCTTGACCGACAATTGCATGAAGA
ATCTGCTTAGGGTTAGGCGTTTTGCGCTGCTTCGCGATGTACGGGCCAGATATACGCGTTGACATTGATT
ATTGACTAGTTATTAATAGTAATCAATTACGGGGTCATTAGTTCATAGCCCATATATGGAGTTCCGCGTT
ACATAACTTACGGTAAATGGCCCGCCTGGCTGACCGCCCAACGACCCCCGCCCATTGACGTCAATAATGA
CGTATGTTCCCATAGTAACGCCAATAGGGACTTTCCATTGACGTCAATGGGTGGAGTATTTACGGTAAAC
TGCCCACTTGGCAGTACATCAAGTGTATCATATGCCAAGTACGCCCCCTATTGACGTCAATGACGGTAAA
TGGCCCGCCTGGCATTATGCCCAGTACATGACCTTATGGGACTTTCCTACTTGGCAGTACATCTACGTAT
TAGTCATCGCTATTACCATGGTGATGCGGTTTTGGCAGTACATCAATGGGCGTGGATAGCGGTTTGACTC
ACGGGGATTTCCAAGTCTCCACCCCATTGACGTCAATGGGAGTTTGTTTTGGCACCAAAATCAACGGGAC
TTTCCAAAATGTCGTAACAACTCCGCCCCATTGACGCAAATGGGCGGTAGGCGTGTACGGTGGGAGGTCT
ATATAAGCAGCGCGTTTTGCCTGTACTGGGTCTCTCTGGTTAGACCAGATCTGAGCCTGGGAGCTCTCTG
GCTAACTAGGGAACCCACTGCTTAAGCCTCAATAAAGCTTGCCTTGAGTGCTTCAAGTAGTGTGTGCCCG
TCTGTTGTGTGACTCTGGTAACTAGAGATCCCTCAGACCCTTTTAGTCAGTGTGGAAAATCTCTAGCAGT
GGCGCCCGAACAGGGACTTGAAAGCGAAAGGGAAACCAGAGGAGCTCTCTCGACGCAGGACTCGGCTTGC
TGAAGCGCGCACGGCAAGAGGCGAGGGGCGGCGACTGGTGAGTACGCCAAAAATTTTGACTAGCGGAGGC
TAGAAGGAGAGAGATGGGTGCGAGAGCGTCAGTATTAAGCGGGGGAGAATTAGATCGCGATGGGAAAAAA
TTCGGTTAAGGCCAGGGGGAAAGAAAAAATATAAATTAAAACATATAGTATGGGCAAGCAGGGAGCTAGA
ACGATTCGCAGTTAATCCTGGCCTGTTAGAAACATCAGAAGGCTGTAGACAAATACTGGGACAGCTACAA
CCATCCCTTCAGACAGGATCAGAAGAACTTAGATCATTATATAATACAGTAGCAACCCTCTATTGTGTGC
ATCAAAGGATAGAGATAAAAGACACCAAGGAAGCTTTAGACAAGATAGAGGAAGAGCAAAACAAAAGTAA
GACCACCGCACAGCAAGCGGCCGCTGATCTTCAGACCTGGAGGAGGAGATATGAGGGACAATTGGAGAAG
TGAATTATATAAATATAAAGTAGTAAAAATTGAACCATTAGGAGTAGCACCCACCAAGGCAAAGAGAAGA
GTGGTGCAGAGAGAAAAAAGAGCAGTGGGAATAGGAGCTTTGTTCCTTGGGTTCTTGGGAGCAGCAGGAA
GCACTATGGGCGCAGCGTCAATGACGCTGACGGTACAGGCCAGACAATTATTGTCTGGTATAGTGCAGCA
GCAGAACAATTTGCTGAGGGCTATTGAGGCGCAACAGCATCTGTTGCAACTCACAGTCTGGGGCATCAAG
CAGCTCCAGGCAAGAATCCTGGCTGTGGAAAGATACCTAAAGGATCAACAGCTCCTGGGGATTTGGGGTT
GCTCTGGAAAACTCATTTGCACCACTGCTGTGCCTTGGAATGCTAGTTGGAGTAATAAATCTCTGGAACA
GATTTGGAATCACACGACCTGGATGGAGTGGGACAGAGAAATTAACAATTACACAAGCTTAATACACTCC
TTAATTGAAGAATCGCAAAACCAGCAAGAAAAGAATGAACAAGAATTATTGGAATTAGATAAATGGGCAA
GTTTGTGGAATTGGTTTAACATAACAAATTGGCTGTGGTATATAAAATTATTCATAATGATAGTAGGAGG
CTTGGTAGGTTTAAGAATAGTTTTTGCTGTACTTTCTATAGTGAATAGAGTTAGGCAGGGATATTCACCA
TTATCGTTTCAGACCCACCTCCCAACCCCGAGGGGACCCGACAGGCCCGAAGGAATAGAAGAAGAAGGTG
GAGAGAGAGACAGAGACAGATCCATTCGATTAGTGAACGGATCGGCACTGCGTGCGCCAATTCTGCAGAC
AAATGGCAGTATTCATCCACAATTTTAAAAGAAAAGGGGGGATTGGGGGGTACAGTGCAGGGGAAAGAAT
AGTAGACATAATAGCAACAGACATACAAACTAAAGAATTACAAAAACAAATTACAAAAATTCAAAATTTT
CGGGTTTATTACAGGGACAGCAGAGATCCAGTTTGGTTAATTAAGGTACCGAGGGCCTATTTCCCATGAT
TCCTTCATATTTGCATATACGATACAAGGCTGTTAGAGAGATAATTAGAATTAATTTGACTGTAAACACA
AAGATATTAGTACAAAATACGTGACGTAGAAAGTAATAATTTCTTGGGTAGTTTGCAGTTTTAAAATTAT
GTTTTAAAATGGACTATCATATGCTTACCGTAACTTGAAAGTATTTCGATTTCTTGGCTTTATATATCTT
GTGGAAAGGACGAAACACCGCATCTTATAAAGTCCGTCCAGTTTTAGAGCTAGAAATAGCAAGTTAAAAT
AAGGCTAGTCCGTTATCAACTTGAAAAAGTGGCACCGAGTCGGTGCTTTTTTGAATTCGCTAGCTAGGTC
TTGAAAGGAGTGGGAATTGGCTCCGGTGCCCGTCAGTGGGCAGAGCGCACATCGCCCACAGTCCCCGAGA
AGTTGGGGGGAGGGGTCGGCAATTGATCCGGTGCCTAGAGAAGGTGGCGCGGGGTAAACTGGGAAAGTGA
TGTCGTGTACTGGCTCCGCCTTTTTCCCGAGGGTGGGGGAGAACCGTATATAAGTGCAGTAGTCGCCGTG
AACGTTCTTTTTCGCAACGGGTTTGCCGCCAGAACACAGGACCGGTTCTAGAGCGCTGCCACCATGGACA
AGAAGTACAGCATCGGCCTGGACATCGGCACCAACTCTGTGGGCTGGGCCGTGATCACCGACGAGTACAA
GGTGCCCAGCAAGAAATTCAAGGTGCTGGGCAACACCGACCGGCACAGCATCAAGAAGAACCTGATCGGA
GCCCTGCTGTTCGACAGCGGCGAAACAGCCGAGGCCACCCGGCTGAAGAGAACCGCCAGAAGAAGATACA
CCAGACGGAAGAACCGGATCTGCTATCTGCAAGAGATCTTCAGCAACGAGATGGCCAAGGTGGACGACAG
CTTCTTCCACAGACTGGAAGAGTCCTTCCTGGTGGAAGAGGATAAGAAGCACGAGCGGCACCCCATCTTC
GGCAACATCGTGGACGAGGTGGCCTACCACGAGAAGTACCCCACCATCTACCACCTGAGAAAGAAACTGG
TGGACAGCACCGACAAGGCCGACCTGCGGCTGATCTATCTGGCCCTGGCCCACATGATCAAGTTCCGGGG
CCACTTCCTGATCGAGGGCGACCTGAACCCCGACAACAGCGACGTGGACAAGCTGTTCATCCAGCTGGTG
CAGACCTACAACCAGCTGTTCGAGGAAAACCCCATCAACGCCAGCGGCGTGGACGCCAAGGCCATCCTGT
CTGCCAGACTGAGCAAGAGCAGACGGCTGGAAAATCTGATCGCCCAGCTGCCCGGCGAGAAGAAGAATGG
CCTGTTCGGAAACCTGATTGCCCTGAGCCTGGGCCTGACCCCCAACTTCAAGAGCAACTTCGACCTGGCC
GAGGATGCCAAACTGCAGCTGAGCAAGGACACCTACGACGACGACCTGGACAACCTGCTGGCCCAGATCG
GCGACCAGTACGCCGACCTGTTTCTGGCCGCCAAGAACCTGTCCGACGCCATCCTGCTGAGCGACATCCT
GAGAGTGAACACCGAGATCACCAAGGCCCCCCTGAGCGCCTCTATGATCAAGAGATACGACGAGCACCAC
CAGGACCTGACCCTGCTGAAAGCTCTCGTGCGGCAGCAGCTGCCTGAGAAGTACAAAGAGATTTTCTTCG
ACCAGAGCAAGAACGGCTACGCCGGCTACATTGACGGCGGAGCCAGCCAGGAAGAGTTCTACAAGTTCAT
CAAGCCCATCCTGGAAAAGATGGACGGCACCGAGGAACTGCTCGTGAAGCTGAACAGAGAGGACCTGCTG
CGGAAGCAGCGGACCTTCGACAACGGCAGCATCCCCCACCAGATCCACCTGGGAGAGCTGCACGCCATTC
TGCGGCGGCAGGAAGATTTTTACCCATTCCTGAAGGACAACCGGGAAAAGATCGAGAAGATCCTGACCTT
CCGCATCCCCTACTACGTGGGCCCTCTGGCCAGGGGAAACAGCAGATTCGCCTGGATGACCAGAAAGAGC
GAGGAAACCATCACCCCCTGGAACTTCGAGGAAGTGGTGGACAAGGGCGCTTCCGCCCAGAGCTTCATCG
AGCGGATGACCAACTTCGATAAGAACCTGCCCAACGAGAAGGTGCTGCCCAAGCACAGCCTGCTGTACGA
GTACTTCACCGTGTATAACGAGCTGACCAAAGTGAAATACGTGACCGAGGGAATGAGAAAGCCCGCCTTC
CTGAGCGGCGAGCAGAAAAAGGCCATCGTGGACCTGCTGTTCAAGACCAACCGGAAAGTGACCGTGAAGC
AGCTGAAAGAGGACTACTTCAAGAAAATCGAGTGCTTCGACTCCGTGGAAATCTCCGGCGTGGAAGATCG
GTTCAACGCCTCCCTGGGCACATACCACGATCTGCTGAAAATTATCAAGGACAAGGACTTCCTGGACAAT
GAGGAAAACGAGGACATTCTGGAAGATATCGTGCTGACCCTGACACTGTTTGAGGACAGAGAGATGATCG
AGGAACGGCTGAAAACCTATGCCCACCTGTTCGACGACAAAGTGATGAAGCAGCTGAAGCGGCGGAGATA
CACCGGCTGGGGCAGGCTGAGCCGGAAGCTGATCAACGGCATCCGGGACAAGCAGTCCGGCAAGACAATC
CTGGATTTCCTGAAGTCCGACGGCTTCGCCAACAGAAACTTCATGCAGCTGATCCACGACGACAGCCTGA
CCTTTAAAGAGGACATCCAGAAAGCCCAGGTGTCCGGCCAGGGCGATAGCCTGCACGAGCACATTGCCAA
TCTGGCCGGCAGCCCCGCCATTAAGAAGGGCATCCTGCAGACAGTGAAGGTGGTGGACGAGCTCGTGAAA
GTGATGGGCCGGCACAAGCCCGAGAACATCGTGATCGAAATGGCCAGAGAGAACCAGACCACCCAGAAGG
GACAGAAGAACAGCCGCGAGAGAATGAAGCGGATCGAAGAGGGCATCAAAGAGCTGGGCAGCCAGATCCT
GAAAGAACACCCCGTGGAAAACACCCAGCTGCAGAACGAGAAGCTGTACCTGTACTACCTGCAGAATGGG
CGGGATATGTACGTGGACCAGGAACTGGACATCAACCGGCTGTCCGACTACGATGTGGACCATATCGTGC
CTCAGAGCTTTCTGAAGGACGACTCCATCGACAACAAGGTGCTGACCAGAAGCGACAAGAACCGGGGCAA
GAGCGACAACGTGCCCTCCGAAGAGGTCGTGAAGAAGATGAAGAACTACTGGCGGCAGCTGCTGAACGCC
AAGCTGATTACCCAGAGAAAGTTCGACAATCTGACCAAGGCCGAGAGAGGCGGCCTGAGCGAACTGGATA
AGGCCGGCTTCATCAAGAGACAGCTGGTGGAAACCCGGCAGATCACAAAGCACGTGGCACAGATCCTGGA
CTCCCGGATGAACACTAAGTACGACGAGAATGACAAGCTGATCCGGGAAGTGAAAGTGATCACCCTGAAG
TCCAAGCTGGTGTCCGATTTCCGGAAGGATTTCCAGTTTTACAAAGTGCGCGAGATCAACAACTACCACC
ACGCCCACGACGCCTACCTGAACGCCGTCGTGGGAACCGCCCTGATCAAAAAGTACCCTAAGCTGGAAAG
CGAGTTCGTGTACGGCGACTACAAGGTGTACGACGTGCGGAAGATGATCGCCAAGAGCGAGCAGGAAATC
GGCAAGGCTACCGCCAAGTACTTCTTCTACAGCAACATCATGAACTTTTTCAAGACCGAGATTACCCTGG
CCAACGGCGAGATCCGGAAGCGGCCTCTGATCGAGACAAACGGCGAAACCGGGGAGATCGTGTGGGATAA
GGGCCGGGATTTTGCCACCGTGCGGAAAGTGCTGAGCATGCCCCAAGTGAATATCGTGAAAAAGACCGAG
GTGCAGACAGGCGGCTTCAGCAAAGAGTCTATCCTGCCCAAGAGGAACAGCGATAAGCTGATCGCCAGAA
AGAAGGACTGGGACCCTAAGAAGTACGGCGGCTTCGACAGCCCCACCGTGGCCTATTCTGTGCTGGTGGT
GGCCAAAGTGGAAAAGGGCAAGTCCAAGAAACTGAAGAGTGTGAAAGAGCTGCTGGGGATCACCATCATG
GAAAGAAGCAGCTTCGAGAAGAATCCCATCGACTTTCTGGAAGCCAAGGGCTACAAAGAAGTGAAAAAGG
ACCTGATCATCAAGCTGCCTAAGTACTCCCTGTTCGAGCTGGAAAACGGCCGGAAGAGAATGCTGGCCTC
TGCCGGCGAACTGCAGAAGGGAAACGAACTGGCCCTGCCCTCCAAATATGTGAACTTCCTGTACCTGGCC
AGCCACTATGAGAAGCTGAAGGGCTCCCCCGAGGATAATGAGCAGAAACAGCTGTTTGTGGAACAGCACA
AGCACTACCTGGACGAGATCATCGAGCAGATCAGCGAGTTCTCCAAGAGAGTGATCCTGGCCGACGCTAA
TCTGGACAAAGTGCTGTCCGCCTACAACAAGCACCGGGATAAGCCCATCAGAGAGCAGGCCGAGAATATC
ATCCACCTGTTTACCCTGACCAATCTGGGAGCCCCTGCCGCCTTCAAGTACTTTGACACCACCATCGACC
GGAAGAGGTACACCAGCACCAAAGAGGTGCTGGACGCCACCCTGATCCACCAGAGCATCACCGGCCTGTA
CGAGACACGGATCGACCTGTCTCAGCTGGGAGGCGACAAGCGACCTGCCGCCACAAAGAAGGCTGGACAG
GCTAAGAAGAAGAAAGATTACAAAGACGATGACGATAAGGGATCCGGCGCAACAAACTTCTCTCTGCTGA
AACAAGCCGGAGATGTCGAAGAGAATCCTGGACCGACCGAGTACAAGCCCACGGTGCGCCTCGCCACCCG
CGACGACGTCCCCAGGGCCGTACGCACCCTCGCCGCCGCGTTCGCCGACTACCCCGCCACGCGCCACACC
GTCGATCCGGACCGCCACATCGAGCGGGTCACCGAGCTGCAAGAACTCTTCCTCACGCGCGTCGGGCTCG
ACATCGGCAAGGTGTGGGTCGCGGACGACGGCGCCGCGGTGGCGGTCTGGACCACGCCGGAGAGCGTCGA
AGCGGGGGCGGTGTTCGCCGAGATCGGCCCGCGCATGGCCGAGTTGAGCGGTTCCCGGCTGGCCGCGCAG
CAACAGATGGAAGGCCTCCTGGCGCCGCACCGGCCCAAGGAGCCCGCGTGGTTCCTGGCCACCGTCGGAG
TCTCGCCCGACCACCAGGGCAAGGGTCTGGGCAGCGCCGTCGTGCTCCCCGGAGTGGAGGCGGCCGAGCG
CGCCGGGGTGCCCGCCTTCCTGGAGACCTCCGCGCCCCGCAACCTCCCCTTCTACGAGCGGCTCGGCTTC
ACCGTCACCGCCGACGTCGAGGTGCCCGAAGGACCGCGCACCTGGTGCATGACCCGCAAGCCCGGTGCCT
GAACGCGTTAAGTCGACAATCAACCTCTGGATTACAAAATTTGTGAAAGATTGACTGGTATTCTTAACTA
TGTTGCTCCTTTTACGCTATGTGGATACGCTGCTTTAATGCCTTTGTATCATGCTATTGCTTCCCGTATG
GCTTTCATTTTCTCCTCCTTGTATAAATCCTGGTTGCTGTCTCTTTATGAGGAGTTGTGGCCCGTTGTCA
GGCAACGTGGCGTGGTGTGCACTGTGTTTGCTGACGCAACCCCCACTGGTTGGGGCATTGCCACCACCTG
TCAGCTCCTTTCCGGGACTTTCGCTTTCCCCCTCCCTATTGCCACGGCGGAACTCATCGCCGCCTGCCTT
GCCCGCTGCTGGACAGGGGCTCGGCTGTTGGGCACTGACAATTCCGTGGTGTTGTCGGGGAAATCATCGT
CCTTTCCTTGGCTGCTCGCCTGTGTTGCCACCTGGATTCTGCGCGGGACGTCCTTCTGCTACGTCCCTTC
GGCCCTCAATCCAGCGGACCTTCCTTCCCGCGGCCTGCTGCCGGCTCTGCGGCCTCTTCCGCGTCTTCGC
CTTCGCCCTCAGACGAGTCGGATCTCCCTTTGGGCCGCCTCCCCGCGTCGACTTTAAGACCAATGACTTA
CAAGGCAGCTGTAGATCTTAGCCACTTTTTAAAAGAAAAGGGGGGACTGGAAGGGCTAATTCACTCCCAA
CGAAGACAAGATCTGCTTTTTGCTTGTACTGGGTCTCTCTGGTTAGACCAGATCTGAGCCTGGGAGCTCT
CTGGCTAACTAGGGAACCCACTGCTTAAGCCTCAATAAAGCTTGCCTTGAGTGCTTCAAGTAGTGTGTGC
CCGTCTGTTGTGTGACTCTGGTAACTAGAGATCCCTCAGACCCTTTTAGTCAGTGTGGAAAATCTCTAGC
AGGGCCCGTTTAAACCCGCTGATCAGCCTCGACTGTGCCTTCTAGTTGCCAGCCATCTGTTGTTTGCCCC
TCCCCCGTGCCTTCCTTGACCCTGGAAGGTGCCACTCCCACTGTCCTTTCCTAATAAAATGAGGAAATTG
CATCGCATTGTCTGAGTAGGTGTCATTCTATTCTGGGGGGTGGGGTGGGGCAGGACAGCAAGGGGGAGGA
TTGGGAAGACAATAGCAGGCATGCTGGGGATGCGGTGGGCTCTATGGCTTCTGAGGCGGAAAGAACCAGC
TGGGGCTCTAGGGGGTATCCCC
[124 nt withheld, positions 12693-12816]
C
[91 nt withheld, positions 12818-12908]
A
[49 nt withheld, positions 12910-12958]
CCTTTGACGTTGGAGTCCACGTTCTTTAATAGTGGACTCTTGTTCCAAACTGGAA
Features (pLannotate 1.2.2; 33 found; start..end, strand, type, name):
    122..451     +  promoter       SV40 promoter: SV40 enhancer and early promoter
    499..546     +  promoter       EM7 promoter: synthetic bacterial promoter&nbsp
    565..939     +  CDS            BleoR: antibiotic-binding protein; Sh ble from Streptoalloteichus hindustanus; confers resistance to bleomycin, phleomycin, and Zeocin™
    949..1074    +  CDS            ble (fragment): BLE_KLEPN - Experimental evidence at protein level: Swiss-Prot protein existence level 1. Binding protein with a strong affinity to the bleomycin family of antibiotics. Binds to CL990; an antimitotic-antibiotic compound. From Klebsiella pneumoniae.
   1069..1190    +  polyA_signal   SV40 poly(A) signal: SV40 polyadenylation signal
   1261..1283    -  protein_bind   lac operator (fragment): The lac repressor binds to the lac operator to inhibit transcription in E. coli. This inhibition can be relieved by adding lactose or isopropyl-β-D-thiogalactopyranoside (IPTG). lac repressor encoded by lacI
   1287..1317    -  promoter       lac promoter: promoter for the E. coli lac operon
   1332..1353    -  protein_bind   CAP binding site: CAP binding activates transcription in the presence of cAMP. E. coli catabolite activator protein
   1366..1458    -  CDS            lacI (fragment): lac repressor; lacI; The lac repressor binds to the lac operator to inhibit transcription in E. coli. This inhibition can be relieved by adding lactose or isopropyl-β-D-thiogalactopyranoside (IPTG).
   1641..2229    -  rep_origin     ori: high-copy-number ColE1/pMB1/pBR322/pUC origin of replication
   2400..3260    -  CDS            AmpR: β-lactamase; bla; confers resistance to ampicillin, carbenicillin, and related antibiotics
   3261..3365    -  promoter       AmpR promoter: bla
   3424..3476    -  misc_feature   bom (fragment): basis of mobility region from pBR322
   3631..4010    +  enhancer       CMV enhancer: human cytomegalovirus immediate early enhancer
   4011..4210    +  promoter       CMV promoter: human cytomegalovirus (CMV) immediate early promoter
   4228..4408    +  LTR            5' LTR (truncated): truncated 5' long terminal repeat (LTR) from HIV-1
   4455..4580    +  misc_feature   HIV-1 Ψ: packaging signal of human immunodeficiency virus type 1
   4564..4927    +  CDS            HIV-1 gag (fragment): gag protein from human immunodeficiency virus 1; gag
   5073..5306    +  misc_feature   RRE: The Rev response element (RRE) of HIV-1 allows for Rev-dependent mRNA export from the nucleus to the cytoplasm.
   5683..5783    +  CDS            Rev (fragment): human immunodeficiency virus 1 (HIV-1) Rev protein; rev; enhances nuclear export of unspliced and incompletely spliced viral mRNAs
   5833..5950    +  misc_feature   cPPT/CTS: central polypurine tract and central termination sequence of HIV-1
   6001..6241    +  promoter       U6 promoter: RNA polymerase III promoter for human U6 snRNA
   6271..6346    +  misc_RNA       gRNA scaffold: guide RNA scaffold for the Streptococcus pyogenes CRISPR/Cas9 system
   6364..6382    +  CDS            small t antigen (fragment): SV40 (simian virus 40) small t antigen
   6408..6619    +  promoter       EF-1α core promoter: core promoter for human elongation factor EF-1α
   6644..10747   +  CDS            Cas9: Cas9 (Csn1) endonuclease from the Streptococcus pyogenes Type II CRISPR/Cas system generates RNA-guided double strand breaks in DNA
  10885..11482   +  CDS            PuroR (fragment): puromycin N-acetyltransferase; pac from Streptomyces; confers resistance to puromycin
  11498..12086   +  misc_feature   WPRE: woodchuck hepatitis virus posttranscriptional regulatory element
  12137..12156   +  misc_feature   cPPT/CTS (fragment): central polypurine tract and central termination sequence of HIV-1
  12158..12391   +  LTR            3' LTR (ΔU3): self-inactivating 3' long terminal repeat (LTR) from HIV-1
  12423..12647   +  polyA_signal   bGH poly(A) signal: bovine growth hormone polyadenylation signal
  12651..12672   +  promoter       SV40 promoter (fragment): SV40 enhancer and early promoter
  12693..108     +  rep_origin     f1 ori (across the origin) (sequence partly withheld): f1 bacteriophage origin of replication; arrow indicates direction of (+) strand synthesis
