[The description below was written by a language model from this plasmid's Addgene catalogue record and pLannotate feature annotations shown in this document.]
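Description:
lentiCRISPR v2-sgDHODH-2 is an all-in-one lentiviral CRISPR plasmid built on the lentiCRISPR v2 backbone and designed to knock out human DHODH (dihydroorotate dehydrogenase, quinone) in mammalian cells. In bacteria it is maintained through a high-copy ColE1/pUC-type origin with ampicillin selection (AmpR); an f1 origin is also present. The catalogue lists the size as about 12 kb, whereas the full sequencing record behind the feature table is roughly 13 kb.

The transfer cassette follows a third-generation, self-inactivating layout. A CMV enhancer/promoter drives a truncated HIV-1 5' LTR, followed by the Ψ packaging signal with a gag fragment, the RRE for Rev-dependent nuclear export, and the cPPT/CTS. It ends in a ΔU3 3' LTR, with a bGH polyadenylation signal downstream. Between the LTRs sit two expression units. A human U6 RNA polymerase III promoter transcribes a DHODH-targeting spacer fused to the Streptococcus pyogenes guide RNA scaffold. An EF-1α core promoter drives S. pyogenes Cas9, followed by a puromycin N-acetyltransferase coding sequence; the annotation does not show how the two reading frames are linked. A WPRE downstream enhances transcript expression. Outside the viral region, an SV40/EM7-driven BleoR cassette with an SV40 poly(A) signal is annotated, although the catalogue names only puromycin as the mammalian selectable marker.

Packaged into lentiviral particles with helper plasmids, the construct delivers Cas9 and the guide in a single integrating vector, so transduced cells can be puromycin-selected for DHODH disruption. The "-2" in the name suggests it is one of several DHODH guides. The associated publication concerns DHODH-mediated defence against ferroptosis in cancer.
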