Addgene plasmid #186023: lentiCRISPR v2-sgDHODH-2
Purpose: knock out DHODH in mammalian cells
Depositing lab: Boyi Gan. Depositing organization: University of Texas MD Anderson Cancer Center. Publication: DHODH-mediated ferroptosis defence is a targetable vulnerability in cancer. Mao C, Liu X, Zhang Y, Lei G, Yan Y, Lee H, Koppula P, Wu S, Zhuang L, Fang B, Poyurovsky MV, Olszewski K, Gan B. Nature. 2021 May;593(7860):586-590. doi: 10.1038/s41586-021-03539-7. Epub 2021 May 12. PubMed 33981038.
Backbone
  Vector backbone: lentiCRISPR v2
  Backbone size w/o insert (bp): 12000
  Total vector size (bp): 12000
  Vector type: Lentiviral, CRISPR
  Selectable markers: Puromycin
Growth in bacteria
  Bacterial resistance: Ampicillin, 100 μg/mL
  Growth temperature: 37°C
  Growth strain: NEB Stable
  Copy number: High Copy
Gene/Insert
  Gene/Insert name: Dihydroorotate Dehydrogenase (Quinone)
  gRNA/shRNA sequence: CATCTTATAAAGTCCGTCCA
  Species: H. sapiens (human)
  Entrez Gene: DHODH (a.k.a. DHOdehase, POADS, URA1)
  Promoter: U6
  Cloning method: Unknown
  Sequencing primers: 5′ U6
Terms and licenses: Academic/Nonprofit Terms; Industry Terms: Not Available to Industry
How to cite: lentiCRISPR v2-sgDHODH-2 was a gift from Boyi Gan (Addgene plasmid # 186023 ; http://n2t.net/addgene:186023 ; RRID:Addgene_186023)
